Addgene plasmid #45361: pBbA5k-EPL123
Depositing lab: Aindrila Mukhopadhyay. Depositing organization: Lawrence Berkeley National Laboratory. Publication: Engineering microbial biofuel tolerance and export using efflux pumps. Dunlop MJ, Dossani ZY, Szmidt HL, Chu HC, Lee TS, Keasling JD, Hadi MZ, Mukhopadhyay A. Mol Syst Biol. 2011 May 10;7:487. doi: 10.1038/msb.2011.21. PubMed 21556065.
Backbone
  Vector backbone: pBbA5k
  Backbone size w/o insert (bp): 6826
  Total vector size (bp): 8021
  Vector type: Bacterial Expression, Synthetic Biology
Growth in bacteria
  Bacterial resistance: Kanamycin, 50 μg/mL
  Growth temperature: 37°C
  Growth strain: DH1 w/ AcrAB knocked out
  Copy number: Low Copy
Gene/Insert
  Gene/Insert name: AcrAB
  Species: Ecoli
  Promoter: LacUV5
  Tag / fusion protein: His (C terminal on insert)
  Cloning method: Ligation Independent Cloning
  Sequencing primers: 5′ CAA AAG ATC TTT TAA GAA GGA GAT ATA CAT ATG AAC AAA AAC AGA GGG TTT ACG; 3′ CAG TGG TGA TGG TGA TGA TGA TGA TGA TCG ACA GTA TGG CTG TGC
Terms and licenses: Academic/Nonprofit Terms; Industry Terms: Not Available to Industry
Depositor comments: Please note that this plasmid may require a unique bacterial strain, so make sure to confirm that you can also obtain the appropriate growth strain. Please contact us or contact our distributors if you have any questions.
How to cite: pBbA5k-EPL123 was a gift from Aindrila Mukhopadhyay (Addgene plasmid # 45361 ; http://n2t.net/addgene:45361 ; RRID:Addgene_45361)
