[The description below was written by a language model from this plasmid's Addgene catalogue record and pLannotate feature annotations shown in this document.]
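Description:
pBbA5k-EPL123 is a bacterial expression plasmid built on the pBbA5k backbone for IPTG-inducible production of the Escherichia coli AcrAB efflux pump components. The annotated 8,021 nt sequence shows a p15A origin of replication, which the record lists as low copy and which is compatible with ColE1-type plasmids. A neo (nptII) gene confers kanamycin resistance and is followed by a lambda t0 terminator. Short annotated fragments of an RSF origin, Tn5 transposase and a tetracycline resistance gene appear to be backbone remnants rather than functional parts. The catalogue lists a backbone size of 6,826 bp against a total of 8,021 bp. That difference is smaller than the roughly 4.4 kb acrA-acrB region seen in the feature table, so the recorded backbone figure should be treated with caution.

The payload is the native two-gene arrangement: acrA encodes the periplasmic adaptor protein, and acrB, immediately downstream, encodes the inner-membrane transporter driven by the proton motive force. Both are transcribed from a lacUV5 promoter with an adjacent lac operator. A plasmid-borne lacI gene with its own promoter supplies the repressor, keeping expression off until IPTG or lactose is added. Tandem rrnB T1 and T7Te terminators close the operon. The record states a C-terminal His tag on the insert, which would lie at the end of AcrB, although it is not separately annotated in the feature table.

The insert was introduced by ligation-independent cloning, and the plasmid is propagated in a DH1 strain with the chromosomal acrAB deleted, so pump activity comes from the plasmid alone. It was deposited with work on engineering microbial biofuel tolerance and export using efflux pumps.
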