Features (pLannotate 1.2.2; 15 found; start..end, strand, type, name):
      1..1191    +  CDS            acrA: ACRA_ECOLI - Also known as lir, mtcA. Experimental evidence at protein level: Swiss-Prot protein existence level 1. AcrA-AcrB-AcrZ-TolC is a drug efflux protein complex with broad substrate specificity that uses the proton motive force to export substrates. This subunit may act as an adapter protein that links AcrB and TolC stably together. It is elongated in shape, being long enough to span the periplasm. From Escherichia coli (strain K12).
   1217..4360    +  CDS            acrB (sequence withheld): ACRB_ECOLI - Also known as acrE. Experimental evidence at protein level: Swiss-Prot protein existence level 1. (Microbial infection) Involved in contact-dependent growth inhibition (CDI), acts downstream of BamA, the receptor for CDI. Its role in CDI is independent of the AcrA-AcrB-TolC efflux pump complex. From Escherichia coli (strain K12).
   4417..4488    +  terminator     rrnB T1 terminator: transcription terminator T1 from the E. coli rrnB gene
   4504..4531    +  terminator     T7Te terminator: phage T7 early transcription terminator
   4550..4605    -  rep_origin     RSF ori (fragment): Plasmids containing the RSF 1030 origin of replication can be propagated in E. coli cells that contain additional plasmids with compatible origins.
   4693..5238    -  rep_origin     p15A ori: Plasmids containing the medium-copy-number p15A origin of replication can be propagated in E. coli cells that contain a second plasmid with the ColE1 origin.
   5352..5446    -  terminator     lambda t0 terminator: transcription terminator from phage lambda
   5480..6271    -  CDS            neo: KKA2_KLEPN - Also known as kan, nptII. Experimental evidence at protein level: Swiss-Prot protein existence level 1. Resistance to kanamycin, neomycin, paromomycin, ribostamycin, butirosin and gentamicin B. From Klebsiella pneumoniae.
   6303..6407    -  CDS            tnpA (fragment): TN5P_ECOLX - Also known as tnp. Experimental evidence at protein level: Swiss-Prot protein existence level 1. Mediates transposition of transposon Tn5 by a 'cut and paste' mechanism. First, the monomeric transposase binds the 19 bp inverted DNA repeats flanking the transposon. Then, dimerization of the DNA- bound transposase creates a synaptic DNA complex. After nicking of the first DNA strand, excision of the transposon proceeds through a series of intermediates. The transposase then mediates the insertion of the transposon at a new site by strand transfer. The activity of the wild- type tran
   6422..6443    -  protein_bind   CAP binding site: CAP binding activates transcription in the presence of cAMP. E. coli catabolite activator protein
   6456..7538    -  CDS            lacI: lac repressor; lacI; The lac repressor binds to the lac operator to inhibit transcription in E. coli. This inhibition can be relieved by adding lactose or isopropyl-β-D-thiogalactopyranoside (IPTG).
   7539..7616    -  promoter       lacI promoter: lacI
   7624..7903    -  CDS            TcR (fragment): tetracycline efflux protein; tet; confers resistance to tetracycline
   7927..7957    +  promoter       lac UV5 promoter: E. coli lac promoter with an "up" mutation
   7965..7981    +  protein_bind   lac operator: The lac repressor binds to the lac operator to inhibit transcription in E. coli. This inhibition can be relieved by adding lactose or isopropyl-β-D-thiogalactopyranoside (IPTG). lac repressor encoded by lacI
>Addgene plasmid #45361 | pBbA5k-EPL123 | depositor full sequence | sequence record 63305 | pBbA5k-EPL123 sequence 8021 bps
ATGAACAAAAACAGAGGGTTTACGCCTCTGGCGGTCGTTCTGATGCTCTCAGGCAGCTTAGCCCTAACAG
GATGTGACGACAAACAGGCCCAACAAGGTGGCCAGCAGATGCCCGCCGTTGGCGTAGTAACAGTCAAAAC
TGAACCTCTGCAGATCACAACCGAGCTTCCGGGTCGCACCAGTGCCTACCGGATCGCAGAAGTTCGTCCT
CAAGTTAGCGGGATTATCCTGAAGCGTAATTTCAAAGAAGGTAGCGACATCGAAGCAGGTGTCTCTCTCT
ATCAGATTGATCCTGCGACCTATCAGGCGACATACGACAGTGCGAAAGGTGATCTGGCGAAAGCCCAGGC
TGCAGCCAATATCGCGCAATTGACGGTGAATCGTTATCAGAAACTGCTCGGTACTCAGTACATCAGTAAG
CAAGAGTACGATCAGGCTCTGGCTGATGCGCAACAGGCGAATGCTGCGGTAACTGCGGCGAAAGCTGCCG
TTGAAACTGCGCGGATCAATCTGGCTTACACCAAAGTCACCTCTCCGATTAGCGGTCGCATTGGTAAGTC
GAACGTGACGGAAGGCGCATTGGTACAGAACGGTCAGGCGACTGCGCTGGCAACCGTGCAGCAACTTGAT
CCGATCTACGTTGATGTGACCCAGTCCAGCAACGACTTCCTGCGCCTGAAACAGGAACTGGCGAATGGCA
CGCTGAAACAAGAGAACGGCAAAGCCAAAGTGTCACTGATCACCAGTGACGGCATTAAGTTCCCGCAGGA
CGGTACGCTGGAATTCTCTGACGTTACCGTTGATCAGACCACTGGGTCTATCACCCTACGCGCTATCTTC
CCGAACCCGGATCACACTCTGCTGCCGGGTATGTTCGTGCGCGCACGTCTGGAAGAAGGGCTTAATCCAA
ACGCTATTTTAGTCCCGCAACAGGGCGTAACCCGTACGCCGCGTGGCGATGCCACCGTACTGGTAGTTGG
CGCGGATGACAAAGTGGAAACCCGTCCGATCGTTGCAAGCCAGGCTATTGGCGATAAGTGGCTGGTGACA
GAAGGTCTGAAAGCAGGCGATCGCGTAGTAATAAGTGGGCTGCAGAAAGTGCGTCCTGGTGTCCAGGTAA
AAGCACAAGAAGTTACCGCTGATAATAACCAGCAAGCCGCAAGCGGTGCTCAGCCTGAACAGTCCAAGTC
TTAACTTAAACAGGAGCCGTTAAGAC
[3147 nt withheld, positions 1217-4363]
CATCATCACCATCACCACTGAGGATCCAAACTCGAGTAAGGATCTCCAGGCATCAAATAAAACGAAAGGC
TCAGTCGAAAGACTGGGCCTTTCGTTTTATCTGTTGTTTGTCGGTGAACGCTCTCTACTAGAGTCACACT
GGCTCACCTTCGGGTGGGCCTTTCTGCGTTTATACCTAGGGATATATTCCGCTTCCTCGCTCACTGACTC
GCTACGCTCGGTCGTTCGACTGCGGCGAGCGGAAATGGCTTACGAACGGGGCGGAGATTTCCTGGAAGAT
GCCAGGAAGATACTTAACAGGGAAGTGAGAGGGCCGCGGCAAAGCCGTTTTTCCATAGGCTCCGCCCCCC
TGACAAGCATCACGAAATCTGACGCTCAAATCAGTGGTGGCGAAACCCGACAGGACTATAAAGATACCAG
GCGTTTCCCCCTGGCGGCTCCCTCGTGCGCTCTCCTGTTCCTGCCTTTCGGTTTACCGGTGTCATTCCGC
TGTTATGGCCGCGTTTGTCTCATTCCACGCCTGACACTCAGTTCCGGGTAGGCAGTTCGCTCCAAGCTGG
ACTGTATGCACGAACCCCCCGTTCAGTCCGACCGCTGCGCCTTATCCGGTAACTATCGTCTTGAGTCCAA
CCCGGAAAGACATGCAAAAGCACCACTGGCAGCAGCCACTGGTAATTGATTTAGAGGAGTTAGTCTTGAA
GTCATGCGCCGGTTAAGGCTAAACTGAAAGGACAAGTTTTGGTGACTGCGCTCCTCCAAGCCAGTTACCT
CGGTTCAAAGAGTTGGTAGCTCAGAGAACCTTCGAAAAACCGCCCTGCAAGGCGGTTTTTTCGTTTTCAG
AGCAAGAGATTACGCGCAGACCAAAACGATCTCAAGAAGATCATCTTATTAATCAGATAAAATATTTCTA
GATTTCAGTGCAATTTATCTCTTCAAATGTAGCACCTGAAGTCAGCCCCATACGATATAAGTTGTTACTA
GTGCTTGGATTCTCACCAATAAAAAACGCCCGGCGGCAACCGAGCGTTCTGAACAAATCCAGATGGAGTT
CTGAGGTCATTACTGGATCTATCAACAGGAGTCCAAGCGAGCTCTCGAACCCCAGAGTCCCGCTCAGAAG
AACTCGTCAAGAAGGCGATAGAAGGCGATGCGCTGCGAATCGGGAGCGGCGATACCGTAAAGCACGAGGA
AGCGGTCAGCCCATTCGCCGCCAAGCTCTTCAGCAATATCACGGGTAGCCAACGCTATGTCCTGATAGCG
GTCCGCCACACCCAGCCGGCCACAGTCGATGAATCCAGAAAAGCGGCCATTTTCCACCATGATATTCGGC
AAGCAGGCATCGCCATGGGTCACGACGAGATCCTCGCCGTCGGGCATGCGCGCCTTGAGCCTGGCGAACA
GTTCGGCTGGCGCGAGCCCCTGATGCTCTTCGTCCAGATCATCCTGATCGACAAGACCGGCTTCCATCCG
AGTACGTGCTCGCTCGATGCGATGTTTCGCTTGGTGGTCGAATGGGCAGGTAGCCGGATCAAGCGTATGC
AGCCGCCGCATTGCATCAGCCATGATGGATACTTTCTCGGCAGGAGCAAGGTGAGATGACAGGAGATCCT
GCCCCGGCACTTCGCCCAATAGCAGCCAGTCCCTTCCCGCTTCAGTGACAACGTCGAGCACAGCTGCGCA
AGGAACGCCCGTCGTGGCCAGCCACGATAGCCGCGCTGCCTCGTCCTGCAGTTCATTCAGGGCACCGGAC
AGGTCGGTCTTGACAAAAAGAACCGGGCGCCCCTGCGCTGACAGCCGGAACACGGCGGCATCAGAGCAGC
CGATTGTCTGTTGTGCCCAGTCATAGCCGAATAGCCTCTCCACCCAAGCGGCCGGAGAACCTGCGTGCAA
TCCATCTTGTTCAATCATGCGAAACGATCCTCATCCTGTCTCTTGATCAGATCATGATCCCCTGCGCCAT
CAGATCCTTGGCGGCAAGAAAGCCATCCAGTTTACTTTGCAGGGCTTCCCAACCTTACCAGAGGGCGCCC
CAGCTGGCAATTCCGACGTCGGTGCCTAATGAGTGAGCTAACTTACATTAATTGCGTTGCGCTCACTGCC
CGCTTTCCAGTCGGGAAACCTGTCGTGCCAGCTGCATTAATGAATCGGCCAACGCGCGGGGAGAGGCGGT
TTGCGTATTGGGCGCCAGGGTGGTTTTTCTTTTCACCAGTGAGACGGGCAACAGCTGATTGCCCTTCACC
GCCTGGCCCTGAGAGAGTTGCAGCAAGCGGTCCACGCTGGTTTGCCCCAGCAGGCGAAAATCCTGTTTGA
TGGTGGTTAACGGCGGGATATAACATGAGCTGTCTTCGGTATCGTCGTATCCCACTACCGAGATGTCCGC
ACCAACGCGCAGCCCGGACTCGGTAATGGCGCGCATTGCGCCCAGCGCCATCTGATCGTTGGCAACCAGC
ATCGCAGTGGGAACGATGCCCTCATTCAGCATTTGCATGGTTTGTTGAAAACCGGACATGGCACTCCAGT
CGCCTTCCCGTTCCGCTATCGGCTGAATTTGATTGCGAGTGAGATATTTATGCCAGCCAGCCAGACGCAG
ACGCGCCGAGACAGAACTTAATGGGCCCGCTAACAGCGCGATTTGCTGGTGACCCAATGCGACCAGATGC
TCCACGCCCAGTCGCGTACCGTCTTCATGGGAGAAAATAATACTGTTGATGGGTGTCTGGTCAGAGACAT
CAAGAAATAACGCCGGAACATTAGTGCAGGCAGCTTCCACAGCAATGGCATCCTGGTCATCCAGCGGATA
GTTAATGATCAGCCCACTGACGCGTTGCGCGAGAAGATTGTGCACCGCCGCTTTACAGGCTTCGACGCCG
CTTCGTTCTACCATCGACACCACCACGCTGGCACCCAGTTGATCGGCGCGAGATTTAATCGCCGCGACAA
TTTGCGACGGCGCGTGCAGGGCCAGACTGGAGGTGGCAACGCCAATCAGCAACGACTGTTTGCCCGCCAG
TTGTTGTGCCACGCGGTTGGGAATGTAATTCAGCTCCGCCATCGCCGCTTCCACTTTTTCCCGCGTTTTC
GCAGAAACGTGGCTGGCCTGGTTCACCACGCGGGAAACGGTCTGATAAGAGACACCGGCATACTCTGCGA
CATCGTATAACGTTACTGGTTTCACATTCACCACCCTGAATTGACTCTCTTCCGGGCGCTATCATGCCAT
ACCGCGAAAGGTTTTGCGCCATTCGATGGTGTCCGGGATCTCGACGCTCTCCCTTATGCGACTCCTGCAT
TAGGAAGCAGCCCAGTAGTAGGTTGAGGCCGTTGAGCACCGCCGCCGCAAGGAATGGTGCATGCAAGGAG
ATGGCGCCCAACAGTCCCCCGGCCACGGGGCCTGCCACCATACCCACGCCGAAACAAGCGCTCATGAGCC
CGAAGTGGCGAGCCCGATCTTCCCCATCGGTGATGTCGGCGATATAGGCGCCAGCAACCGCACCTGTGGC
GCCGGTGATGCCGGCCACGATGCGTCCGGCGTAGAGGATCGAGATCGTTTAGGCACCCCAGGCTTTACAC
TTTATGCTTCCGGCTCGTATAATGTGTGGAATTGTGAGCGGATAACAATTTCAGAATTCAAAAGATCTTT
TAAGAAGGAGATATACAT
