>Addgene plasmid #45361 | pBbA5k-EPL123 | addgene partial sequence | sequence record 65792 | pBbA5c-3 5'-CGTTTTATTTGATGCCTGG-3'
TGGTGATGGTGATGATG
[871 nt withheld, positions 18-888]
